>Addgene plasmid #126245 | pGWB14-LYX027 | addgene full sequence | sequence record 246443 | Addgene NGS Result
TCGGTCTTGCCTTGCTCGTCGGTGATGTACTTCACCAGCTCCGCGAAGTCGCTCTTCTTGATGGAGCGCA
TGGGGACGTGCTTGGCAATCACGCGCACCCCCCGGCCGTTTTAGCGGCTAAAAAAGTCATGGCTCTGCCC
TCGGGCGGACCACGCCCATCATGACCTTGCCAAGCTCGTCCTGCTTCTCTTCGATCTTCGCCAGCAGGGC
GAGGATCGTGGCATCACCGAACCGCGCCGTGCGCGGGTCGTCGGTGAGCCAGAGTTTCAGCAGGCCGCCC
AGGCGGCCCAGGTCGCCATTGATGCGGGCCAGCTCGCGGACGTGCTCATAGTCCACGACGCCCGTGATTT
TGTAGCCCTGGCCGACGGCCAGCAGGTAGGCCGACAGGCTCATGCCGGCCGCCGCCGCCTTTTCCTCAAT
CGCTCTTCGTTCGTCTGGAAGGCAGTACACCTTGATAGGTGGGCTGCCCTTCCTGGTTGGCTTGGTTTCA
TCAGCCATCCGCTTGCCCTCATCTGTTACGCCGGCGGTAGCCGGCCAGCCTCGCAGAGCAGGATTCCCGT
TGAGCACCGCCAGGTGCGAATAAGGGACAGTGAAGAAGGAACACCCGCTCGCGGGTGGGCCTACTTCACC
TATCCTGCCCGGCTGACGCCGTTGGATACACCAAGGAAAGTCTACACGAACCCTTTGGCAAAATCCTGTA
TATCGTGCGAAAAAGGATGGATATACCGAAAAAATCGCTATAATGACCCCGAAGCAGGGTTATGCAGCGG
AAAAGCGCCACGCTTCCCGAAGGGAGAAAGGCGGACAGGTATCCGGTAAGCGGCAGGGTCGGAACAGGAG
AGCGCACGAGGGAGCTTCCAGGGGGAAACGCCTGGTATCTTTATAGTCCTGTCGGGTTTCGCCACCTCTG
ACTTGAGCGTCGATTTTTGTGATGCTCGTCAGGGGGGCGGAGCCTATGGAAAAACGCCAGCAACGCGGCC
TTTTTACGGTTCCTGGCCTTTTGCTGGCCTTTTGCTCACATGTTCTTTCCTGCGTTATCCCCTGATTCTG
TGGATAACCGTATTACCGCCTTTGAGTGAGCTGATACCGCTCGCCGCAGCCGAACGACCGAGCGCAGCGA
GTCAGTGAGCGAGGAAGCGGAAGAGCGCCAGAAGGCCGCCAGAGAGGCCGAGCGCGGCCGTGAGGCTTGG
ACGCTAGGGCAGGGCATGAAAAAGCCCGTAGCGGGCTGCTACGGGCGTCTGACGCGGTGGAAAGGGGGAG
GGGATGTTGTCTACATGGCTCTGCTGTAGTGAGTGGGTTGCGCTCCGGCAGCGGTCCTGATCAATCGTCA
CCCTTTCTCGGTCCTTCAACGTTCCTGACAACGAGCCTCCTTTTCGCCAATCCATCGACAATCACCGCGA
GTCCCTGCTCGAACGCTGCGTCCGGACCGGCTTCGTCGAAGGCGTCTATCGCGGCCCGCAACAGCGGCGA
GAGCGGAGCCTGTTCAACGGTGCCGCCGCGCTCGCCGGCATCGCTGTCGCCGGCCTGCTCCTCAAGCACG
GCCCCAACAGTGAAGTAGCTGATTGTCATCAGCGCATTGACGGCGTCCCCGGCCGAAAAACCCGCCTCGC
AGAGGAAGCGAAGCTGCGCGTCGGCCGTTTCCATCTGCGGTGCGCCCGGTCGCGTGCCGGCATGGATGCG
CGCGCCATCGCGGTAGGCGAGCAGCGCCTGCCTGAAGCTGCGGGCATTCCCGATCAGAAATGAGCGCCAG
TCGTCGTCGGCTCTCGGCACCGAATGCGTATGATTCTCCGCCAGCATGGCTTCGGCCAGTGCGTCGAGCA
GCGCCCGCTTGTTCCTGAAGTGCCAGTAAAGCGCCGGCTGCTGAACCCCCAACCGTTCCGCCAGTTTGCG
TGTCGTCAGACCGTCTACGCCGACCTCGTTCAACAGGTCCAGGGCGGCACGGATCACTGTATTCGGCTGC
AACTTTGTCATGCTTGACACTTTATCACTGATAAACATAATATGTCCACCAACTTATCAGTGATAAAGAA
TCCGCGCGTTCAATCGGACCAGCGGAGGCTGGTCCGGAGGCCAGACGTGAAACCCAACATACCCCTGATC
GTAATTCTGAGCACTGTCGCGCTCGACGCTGTCGGCATCGGCCTGATTATGCCGGTGCTGCCGGGCCTCC
TGCGCGATCTGGTTCACTCGAACGACGTCACCGCCCACTATGGCATTCTGCTGGCGCTGTATGCGTTGGT
GCAATTTGCCTGCGCACCTGTGCTGGGCGCGCTGTCGGATCGTTTCGGGCGGCGGCCAATCTTGCTCGTC
TCGCTGGCCGGCGCCAGATCTGGGGAACCCTGTGGTTGGCATGCACATACAAATGGACGAACGGATAAAC
CTTTTCACGCCCTTTTAAATATCCGATTATTCTAATAAACGCTCTTTTCTCTTAGGTTTACCCGCCAATA
TATCCTGTCAAACACTGATAGTTTAAACGTTGCGATTAAGAATTCGAGCTCGGTACCCCCCTACTCCAAA
AATGTCAAAGATACAGTCTCAGAAGACCAAAGGGCTATTGAGACTTTTCAACAAAGGGTAATTTCGGGAA
ACCTCCTCGGATTCCATTGCCCAGCTATCTGTCACTTCATCGAAAGGACAGTAGAAAAGGAAGGTGGCTC
CTACAAATGCCATCATTGCGATAAAGGAAAGGCTATCATTCAAGATGCCTCTGCCGACAGTGGTCCCAAA
GATGGACCCCCACCCACGAGGAGCATCGTGGAAAAAGAAGACGTTCCAACCACGTCTTCAAAGCAAGTGG
ATTGATGTGACATCTCCACTGACGTAAGGGATGACGCACAATCCCACTATCCTTCGCAAGACCCTTCCTC
TATATAAGGAAGTTCATTTCATTTGGAGAGGACAGCCCAAGCTTCGACTCTAGAGGATCCCCTTAAATCG
ATATGGAACGAGCTATACAAGGAAACGACGCTAGGGAACAAGCTAACAGTGAACGTTGGGATGGAGGATC
AGGAGGTACCACTTCTCCCTTCAAACTTCCTGACGAAAGTCCGAGTTGGACTGAGTGGCGGCTACATAAC
GATGAGACGAATTCGAATCAAGATAATCCCCTTGGTTTCAAGGAAAGCTGGGGTTTCGGGAAAGTTGTAT
TTAAGAGATATCTCAGATACGACAGGACGGAAGCTTCACTGCACAGAGTCCTTGGATCTTGGACGGGAGA
TTCGGTTAACTATGCAGCATCTCGATTTTTCGGTTTCGACCAGATCGGATGTACCTATAGTATTCGGTTT
CGAGGAGTTAGTATCACCGTTTCTGGAGGGTCTCGAACTCTTCAGCATCTCTGTGAGATGGCAATTCGGT
CTAAGCAAGAACTGCTACAGCTTGCCCCAATCGAAGTGGAAAGTAATGTATCAAGAGGATGCCCTGAAGG
TACTCAAACCTTCGAAAAAGAAAGCGAGTAAGTCGAGGGCGAGCTCGAATTCGGTACGCTGAAATCACCA
GTCTCTCTCTACAAATCTATCTCTCTCTATTTTCTCCATAAATAATGTGTGAGTAGTTTCCCGATAAGGG
AAATTAGGGTTCTTATAGGGTTTCGCTCATGTGTTGAGCATATAAGAAACCCTTAGTATGTATTTGTATT
TGTAAAATACTTCTATCAATAAAATTTCTAATTCCTAAAACCAAAATCCAGTACTAAAATCCAGATCTCC
CTGCAGGTCCCCAGATTAGCCTTTTCAATTTCAGAAAGAATGCTAACCCACAGATGGTTAGAGAGGCTTA
CGCAGCAGGTCTCATCAAGACGATCTACCCGAGCAATAATCTCCAGGAAATCAAATACCTTCCCAAGAAG
GTTAAAGATGCAGTCAAAAGATTCAGGACTAACTGCATCAAGAACACAGAGAAAGATATATTTCTCAAGA
TCAGAAGTACTATTCCAGTATGGACGATTCAAGGCTTGCTTCACAAACCAAGGCAAGTAATAGAGATTGG
AGTCTCTAAAAAGGTAGTTCCCACTGAATCAAAGGCCATGGAGTCAAAGATTCAAATAGAGGACCTAACA
GAACTCGCCGTAAAGACTGGCGAACAGTTCATACAGAGTCTCTTACGACTCAATGACAAGAAGAAAATCT
TCGTCAACATGGTGGAGCACGACACACTTGTCTACTCCAAAAATATCAAAGATACAGTCTCAGAAGACCA
AAGGGCAATTGAGACTTTTCAACAAAGGGTAATATCCGGAAACCTCCTCGGATTCCATTGCCCAGCTATC
TGTCACTTTATTGTGAAGATAGTGGAAAAGGAAGGTGGCTCCTACAAATGCCATCATTGCGATAAAGGAA
AGGCCATCGTTGAAGATGCCTCTGCCGACAGTGGTCCCAAAGATGGACCCCCACCCACGAGGAGCATCGT
GGAAAAAGAAGACGTTCCAACCACGTCTTCAAAGCAAGTGGATTGATGTGATATCTCCACTGACGTAAGG
GATGACGCACAATCCCACTATCCTTCGCAAGACCCTTCCTCTATATAAGGAAGTTCATTTCATTTGGAGA
GAACACGGGGGACAAGTTTGTACAAAAAAGCAGGCTCCACCACTAGTATGGAAATTGATCTGAACCATGC
AGTAGTAAGTGAAGTGGAGAAGAATGCATGTTGTAATGGAGAATGTGACAAAAAGGGAGTTGGTGGTAGT
TGTGTTAATTGCAATTTGTCCACTACTTCTACTTCTTCTTGTTCCTCAAATGCATCTTCCTCTTCTTCTT
CTTCACTTACTCTTTCCTCAATTTATATGGAGCTTTGGCATGCATGTGCTGGACCTTTAACAAGCTTACC
AAAGAAAGGAAATGTAGTGGTTTATTTCCCTCAAGGTCATATGGAGGAAGCTGTTTCTGTTTCCCCTTTT
TCACCCATCAAAATGGATTTTCCAACTTTTGGTCTTCAACCTCAGATCTTCTGTAAAGTGGAAGATGTTC
AGTTGCTTGCAAATAAGGAAAATGATGAGGTTTATACACAGCTTACTCTTCTCCCTCTTTCAGAGTCAGT
GGCTATAAGCTTAAAGGGAAAAGAACATGAAGATTTTGGGGTGGATGAGGAAGGGAATGGAGTTAATCCA
GGAAAATCAGCTTCTCACATGTTCTGTAAGACGCTGACCGCCTCTGATACCAGTACCCATGGTGGCTTTT
CAGTTCCCCGTAGAGCAGCTGAAGACTGTTTCCCACCTCTGGATTACAAAGAGCAAAGGCCATCTCAAGA
GCTGATTGCTAAGGATCTGCACGGAGTAGAGTGGAAATTCCGTCACATTTATAGAGGCCAGCCGAGGCGA
CATTTGCTAACTACTGGATGGAGTATATTTGTCAGCCAAAAGAATCTTGTCTCAGGGGATGCAGTTCTCT
TCTTGAGGGGAGAAGGTGGAGATCTCAGGCTGGGAATAAGAAGAGCTGCTAGACCTAGAAATGGTCTTCC
TGAATCAATAATCAAAACTCAATATTCTGGTTCTGATGTTCTTTCAGCGGTTGCTACAGCTGTGTCAGTC
AAGAGCACATTCCATGTTTTCTATAGCCCAAGGGCAAGTCATGCTGATTTTGTTGTACCGTACCAAAAGT
ACATGAAAAGCATCAACAGTCGGATTCCTGTCCGGACAAGATTTAAAATGAGATTCGATTTGGACGATTC
ACCTGAAAGAAGGTACAGCGGTGTAGTGACCGGGATAGGTGATATGGATCCCTTTAGATGGCCCAACTCA
AAATGGAGATGTTTGATGGTCAGATGGGATGAAGATATCATGAGTAATCATCAAGAACGGGTTTCTCCAT
GGGAAATTGATTCTTCAGTTTCCTTACCACCAATGAGCATTCAGTCTCCAAGACTGAAGAAACTGCGGAC
TAGTCAGCAGGCTCCATCCTTAGACAGCCATTTTGCTGGAGGGAATGCTCTTTTGGACTTTGAGGAGTTG
GTAAGATCCTCCAAGGTCTTGCAAGGTCAAGAAAATTTAGGTCTGATATCACCTCCTTATGGATGTGATA
AGACAGTCCGCCCACTGGATATTGAGCTACAAAATGCAGCTCGTCACAATCTCATGCCAACTGGTATGGA
GAACATAATTGTTGGAGACTTTGTGAAAACTCAGCCTCCAACTACCTACACAGGCTTTCTGGAATCCAAT
AGGTTTCCAAAGGTCTTGCAAGGTCAAGAAATTTGCTCGTTAAGATCGCTTACTGGAAAAGGTGATGTTA
ATTTTGGTGCTTGGGAAAAACCTGAATTTGGTTGCAATGTTTTTAGCACATATCAGAGGCCGAAGACCAA
TTTCTATCCTCTTGCTTCTGAAGGGGCGAGGAATGTGTTTCTACCTTATAATGCGATGTATAGAGCTGGA
CAAGATCCAGTAGTGCATTCCTACATTAATAATAATTTCCAAAGAGAAAACCCTACCTTGAACCAGAATT
CAATCCAAAATGGGGTTAGGAGGGAAGAAGGTGGAATGCAGAAGTTTGCAAATGAGCAGAGGCCACCTGA
GATGTCCAAATTGTCTATTCCAGAAACAAATTTCAAGAATGAGAATGGTAGCTCCTTAAATGCACAGGCT
TCTTGTAAACTATTTGGCTTTTCCTTAATAAAAGAACCCTCTACTCCTAGCTCACACAGTTCTGGTAAGA
GGAGCTGTACAAAGGTTCACAAACAAGGCAGCTTGGTTGGACGAGCCATTGATCTCTCAAGGTTGAATGG
CTATGAGGATTTGCTGGTTGAGTTGGAGAGGCTTTTCAACATGGAAGACCTCCTAAGAGATCCCAATAAG
GGATGGCGAATCCTGTATACCGACAGTGAGAATGACATGATGGTTGTCGGAGACGATCCATGGCATGAGT
TCTGTGAGGTAGTATCCAAGATCCATATATACACTCAAGAAGAAGTGGAGAAAATGACTATTGAGGGGAT
AAGTGATGATACTCAAAGTTGTTTGGAGGAGGCGCCGGCATTCATGGATGCCTCAAAATCTTCTTCAGTT
GGCCAGCCTGATTCTTCTCCAACTGCAATCAGGATACCCGGGGACCCAGCTTTCTTGTACAAAGTGGTTG
ATAACAGCGGGTTAATTAACATCTTTTACCCATACGATGTTCCTGACTATGCGGGCTATCCCTATGACGT
CCCGGACTATGCAGGATCCTATCCATATGACGTTCCAGATTACGCTGCTCAGTGCAGCGCTTAGAGCTCG
AATTTCCCCGATCGTTCAAACATTTGGCAATAAAGTTTCTTAAGATTGAATCCTGTTGCCGGTCTTGCGA
TGATTATCATATAATTTCTGTTGAATTACGTTAAGCATGTAATAATTAACATGTAATGCATGACGTTATT
TATGAGATGGGTTTTTATGATTAGAGTCCCGCAATTATACATTTAATACGCGATAGAAAACAAAATATAG
CGCGCAAACTAGGATAAATTATCGCGCGCGGTGTCATCTATGTTACTAGATCGGGAATTAGCTTCATCAA
CGCAAGACATGCGCACGACCGTCTGACAGGAGAGGAATTTCCGACGAGCACAGAAAGGACTTGCTCTTGG
ACGTAGGCCTATTTCTCAGGCACATGTATCAAGTGTTCGGACGTGGGTTTTCGATGGTGTATCAGCCGCC
GCCAACTGGGAGATGAGGAGGCTTTCTTGGGGGGCAGTCAGCAGTTCATTTCACAAGACAGAGGAACTTG
TAAGGAGATGCACTGATTTATCTTGGCGCAAACCAGCAGGACGAATTAGTGGGAATAGCCCGCGAATATC
TAAGTTATGCCTGTCGGCATGAGCAGAAACTTCCAATTCGAAACAGTTTGGAGAGGTTGTTTTTGGGCAT
ACCTTTTGTTAGTCAGCCTCTCGATTGCTCATCGTCATTACACAGTACCGAAGTTTGATCGATCTAGTAA
CATAGATGACACCGCGCGCGATAATTTATCCTAGTTTGCGCGCTATATTTTGTTTTCTATCGCGTATTAA
ATGTATAATTGCGGGACTCTAATCATAAAAACCCATCTCATAAATAACGTCATGCATTACATGTTAATTA
TTACATGCTTAACGTAATTCAACAGAAATTATATGATAATCATCGCAAGACCGGCAACAGGATTCAATCT
TAAGAAACTTTATTGCCAAATGTTTGAACGATCTGCTTCGACGCACTCCTTCTTTACTCCACCATCTCGT
CCTTATTGAAAACGTGGGTAGCACCAAAACGAATCAAGTCGCTGGAACTGAAGTTACCAATCACGCTGGA
TGATTTGCCAGTTGGATTAATCTTGCCTTTCCCCGCATGAATAATATTGATGAATGCATGCGTGAGGGGT
ATTTCGATTTTGGCAATAGCTGCAATTGCCGCGACATCCTCCAACGAGCATAATTCTTCAGAAAAATAGC
GATGTTCCATGTTGTCAGGGCATGCATGATGCACGTTATGAGGTGACGGTGCTAGGCAGTATTCCCTCAA
AGTTTCATAGTCAGTATCATATTCATCATTGCATTCCTGCAAGAGAGAATTGAGACGCAATCCACACGCT
GCGGCAACCTTCCGGCGTTCGTGGTCTATTTGCTCTTGGACGTTGCAAACGTAAGTGTTGGATCCCGGTC
GGCATCTACTCTATTCCTTTGCCCTCGGACGAGTGCTGGGGCGTCGGTTTCCACTATCGGCGAGTACTTC
TACACAGCCATCGGTCCAGACGGCCGCGCTTCTGCGGGCGATTTGTGTACGCCCGACAGTCCCGGCTCCG
GATCGGACGATTGCGTCGCATCGACCCTGCGCCCAAGCTGCATCATCGAAATTGCCGTCAACCAAGCTCT
GATAGAGTTGGTCAAGACCAATGCGGAGCATATACGCCCGGAGCCGCGGCGATCCTGCAAGCTCCGGATG
CCTCCGCTCGAAGTAGCGCGTCTGCTGCTCCATACAAGCCAACCACGGCCTCCAGAAGAAGATGTTGGCG
ACCTCGTATTGGGAATCCCCGAACATCGCCTCGCTCCAGTCAATGACCGCTGTTATGCGGCCATTGTCCG
TCAGGACATTGTTGGAGCCGAAATCCGCGTGCACGAGGTGCCGGACTTCGGGGCAGTCCTCGGCCCAAAG
CATCAGCTCATCGAGAGCCTGCGCGACGGACGCACTGACGGTGTCGTCCATCACAGTTTGCCAGTGATAC
ACATGGGGATCAGCAATCGCGCATATGAAATCACGCCATGTAGTGTATTGACCGATTCCTTGCGGTCCGA
ATGGGCCGAACCCGCTCGTCTGGCTAAGATCGGCCGCAGCGATCGCATCCATGGCCTCCGCGACCGGCTG
CAGAACAGCGGGCAGTTCGGTTTCAGGCAGGTCTTGCAACGTGACACCCTGTGCACGGCGGGAGATGCAA
TAGGTCAGGCTCTCGCTGAATTCCCCAATGTCAAGCACTTCCGGAATCGGGAGCGCGGCCGATGCAAAGT
GCCGATAAACATAACGATCTTTGTAGAAACCATCGGCGCAGCTATTTACCCGCAGGACATATCCACGCCC
TCCTACATCGAAGCTGAAAGCACGAGATTCTTCGCCCTCCGAGAGCTGCATCAGGTCGGAGACGCTGTCG
AACTTTTCGATCAGAAACTTCTCGACAGACGTCGCGGTGAGTTCAGGCTTTTTCATATCGGGGTCGTCCT
CTCCAAATGAAATGAACTTCCTTATATAGAGGAAGGGTCTTGCGAAGGATAGTGGGATTGTGCGTCATCC
CTTACGTCAGTGGAGATATCACATCAATCCACTTGCTTTGAAGACGTGGTTGGAACGTCTTCTTTTTCCA
CGATGCTCCTCGTGGGTGGGGGTCCATCTTTGGGACCACTGTCGGCAGAGGCATCTTGAACGATAGCCTT
TCCTTTATCGCAATGATGGCATTTGTAGGTGCCACCTTCCTTTTCTACTGTCCTTTTGATGAAGTGACAG
ATAGCTGGGCAATGGAATCCGAGGAGGTTTCCCGATATTACCCTTTGTTGAAAAGTCTCAATAGCCCTTT
GGTCTTCTGAGACTGTATCTTTGATATTCTTGGAGTAGACGAGAGTGTCGTGCTCCACCATGTTGACGGA
TCTCTAGGACGCGTCGACGCGTCGACGCGTCGACGCGTCGACGCGTCCTAGAAGCTAATTCACTGGCCGT
CGTTTTACAACGTCGTGACTGGGAAAACCCTGGCGTTACCCAACTTAATCGCCTTGCAGCACATCCCCCT
TTCGCCAGCTGGCGTAATAGCGAAGAGGCCCGCACCGATCGCCCTTCCCAACAGTTGCGCAGCCTGAATG
[44 nt withheld, positions 10291-10334]
C
[141 nt withheld, positions 10336-10476]
CCTTTGACGTTGGAGTCCACGTTCTTT
[37 nt withheld, positions 10504-10540]
ACCCTATCTCGGGCTATTCTTTTGATTTATAAGGGATTTTGCCGATTTCGGAACCACCATCAAACAGGAT
TTTCGCCTGCTGGGGCAAACCAGCGTGGACCGCTTGCTGCAACTCTCTCAGGGCCAGGCGGTGAAGGGCA
ATCAGCTGTTGCCCGTCTCACTGGTGAAAAGAAAAACCACCCCAGTACATTAAAAACGTCCGCAATGTGT
TATTAAGTTGTCTAAGCGTCAATTTGTTTACACCACAATATATCCTGCCACCAGCCAGCCAACAGCTCCC
CGACCGGCAGCTCGGCACAAAATCACCACTCGATACAGGCAGCCCATCAGTCCGGGACGGCGTCAGCGGG
AGAGCCGTTGTAAGGCGGCAGACTTTGCTCATGTTACCGATGCTATTCGGAAGAACGGCAACTAAGCTGC
CGGGTTTGAAACACGGATGATCTCGCGGAGGGTAGCATGTTGATTGTAACGATGACAGAGCGTTGCTGCC
TGTGATCAAATATCATCTCCCTCGCAGAGATCCGAATTATCAGCCTTCTTATTCATTTCTCGCTTAACCG
TGACAGGCTGTCGATCTTGAGAACTATGCCGACATAATAGGAAATCGCTGGATAAAGCCGCTGAGGAAGC
TGAGTGGCGCTATTTCTTTAGAAGTGAACGTTGACGATATCAACTCCCCTATCCATTGCTCACCGAATGG
TACAGGTCGGGGACCCGAAGTTCCGACTGTCGGCCTGATGCATCCCCGGCTGATCGACCCCAGATCTGGG
GCTGAGAAAGCCCAGTAAGGAAACAACTGTAGGTTCGAGTCGCGAGATCCCCCGGAACCAAAGGAAGTAG
GTTAAACCCGCTCCGATCAGGCCGAGCCACGCCAGGCCGAGAACATTGGTTCCTGTAGGCATCGGGATTG
GCGGATCAAACACTAAAGCTACTGGAACGAGCAGAAGTCCTCCGGCCGCCAGTTGCCAGGCGGTAAAGGT
GAGCAGAGGCACGGGAGGTTGCCACTTGCGGGTCAGCACGGTTCCGAACGCCATGGAAACCGCCCCCGCC
AGGCCCGCTGCGACGCCGACAGGATCTAGCGCTGCGTTTGGTGTCAACACCAACAGCGCCACGCCCGCAG
TTCCGCAAATAGCCCCCAGGACCGCCATCAATCGTATCGGGCTACCTAGCAGAGCGGCAGAGATGAACAC
GACCATCAGCGGCTGCACAGCGCCTACCGTCGCCGCGACCCCGCCCGGCAGGCGGTAGACCGAAATAAAC
AACAAGCTCCAGAATAGCGAAATATTAAGTGCGCCGAGGATGAAGATGCGCATCCACCAGATTCCCGTTG
GAATCTGTCGGACGATCATCACGAGCAATAAACCCGCCGGCAACGCCCGCAGCAGCATACCGGCGACCCC
TCGGCCTCGCTGTTCGGGCTCCACGAAAACGCCGGACAGATGCGCCTTGTGAGCGTCCTTGGGGCCGTCC
TCCTGTTTGAAGACCGACAGCCCAATGATCTCGCCGTCGATGTAGGCGCCGAATGCCACGGCATCTCGCA
ACCGTTCAGCGAACGCCTCCATGGGCTTTTTCTCCTCGTGCTCGTAAACGGACCCGAACATCTCTGGAGC
TTTCTTCAGGGCCGACAATCGGATCTCGCGGAAATCCTGCACGTCGGCCGCTCCAAGCCGTCGAATCTGA
GCCTTAATCACAATTGTCAATTTTAATCCTCTGTTTATCGGCAGTTCGTAGAGCGCGCCGTGCGTCCCGA
GCGATACTGAGCGAAGCAAGTGCGTCGAGCAGTGCCCGCTTGTTCCTGAAATGCCAGTAAAGCGCTGGCT
GCTGAACCCCCAGCCGGAACTGACCCCACAAGGCCCTAGCGTTTGCAATGCACCAGGTCATCATTGACCC
AGGCGTGTTCCACCAGGCCGCTGCCTCGCAACTCTTCGCAGGCTTCGCCGACCTGCTCGCGCCACTTCTT
CACGCGGGTGGAATCCGATCCGCACATGAGGCGGAAGGTTTCCAGCTTGAGCGGGTACGGCTCCCGGTGC
GAGCTGAAATAGTCGAACATCCGTCGGGCCGTCGGCGACAGCTTGCGGTACTTCTCCCATATGAATTTCG
TGTAGTGGTCGCCAGCAAACAGCACGACGATTTCCTCGTCGATCAGGACCTGGCAACGGGACGTTTTCTT
GCCACGGTCCAGGACGCGGAAGCGGTGCAGCAGCGACACCGATTCCAGGTGCCCAACGCGGTCGGACGTG
AAGCCCATCGCCGTCGCCTGTAGGCGCGACAGGCATTCCTCGGCCTTCGTGTAATACCGGCCATTGATCG
ACCAGCCCAGGTCCTGGCAAAGCTCGTAGAACGTGAAGGTGATCGGCTCGCCGATAGGGGTGCGCTTCGC
GTACTCCAACACCTGCTGCCACACCAGTTCGTCATCGTCGGCCCGCAGCTCGACGCCGGTGTAGGTGATC
TTCACGTCCTTGTTGACGTGGAAAATGACCTTGTTTTGCAGCGCCTCGCGCGGGATTTTCTTGTTGCGCG
TGGTGAACAGGGCAGAGCGGGCCGTGTCGTTTGGCATCGCTCGCATCGTGTCCGGCCACGGCGCAATATC
GAACAAGGAAAGCTGCATTTCCTTGATCTGCTGCTTCGTGTGTTTCAGCAACGCGGCCTGCTTGGCCTCG
CTGACCTGTTTTGCCAGGTCCTCGCCGGCGGTTTTTCGCTTCTTGGTCGTCATAGTTCCTCGCGTGTCGA
TGGTCATCGACTTCGCCAAACCTGCCGCCTCCTGTTCGAGACGACGCGAACGCTCCACGGCGGCCGATGG
CGCGGGCAGGGCAGGGGGAGCCAGTTGCACGCTGTCGCGCTCGATCTTGGCCGTAGCTTGCTGGACCATC
GAGCCGACGGACTGGAAGGTTTCGCGGGGCGCACGCATGACGGTGCGGCTTGCGATGGTTTCGGCATCCT
CGGCGGAAAACCCCGCGTCGATCAGTTCTTGCCTGTATGCCTTCCGGTCAAACGTCCGATTCATTCACCC
TCCTTGCGGGATTGCCCCGACTCACGCCGGGGCAATGTGCCCTTATTCCTGATTTGACCCGCCTGGTGCC
TTGGTGTCCAGATAATCCACCTTATCGGCAATGAAGTCGGTCCCGTAGACCGTCTGGCCGTCCTTCTCGT
ACTTGGTATTCCGAATCTTGCCCTGCACGAATACCAGCGACCCCTTGCCCAAATACTTGCCGTGGGCCTC
GGCCTGAGAGCCAAAACACTTGATGCGGAAGAAGTCGGTGCGCTCCTGCTTGTCGCCGGCATCGTTGCGC
CACATCTAGGTACTAAAACAATTCATCCAGTAAAATATAATATTTTATTTTCTCCCAATCAGGCTTGATC
CCCAGTAAGTCAAAAAATAGCTCGACATACTGTTCTTCCCCGATATCCTCCCTGATCGACCGGACGCAGA
AGGCAATGTCATACCACTTGTCCGCCCTGCCGCTTCTCCCAAGATCAATAAAGCCACTTACTTTGCCATC
TTTCACAAAGATGTTGCTGTCTCCCAGGTCGCCGTGGGAAAAGACAAGTTCCTCTTCGGGCTTTTCCGTC
TTTAAAAAATCATACAGCTCGCGCGGATCTTTAAATGGAGTGTCTTCTTCCCAGTTTTCGCAATCCACAT
CGGCCAGATCGTTATTCAGTAAGTAATCCAATTCGGCTAAGCGGCTGTCTAAGCTATTCGTATAGGGACA
ATCCGATATGTCGATGGAGTGAAAGAGCCTGATGCACTCCGCATACAGCTCGATAATCTTTTCAGGGCTT
TGTTCATCTTCATACTCTTCCGAGCAAAGGACGCCATCGGCCTCACTCATGAGCAGATTGCTCCAGCCAT
CATGCCGTTCAAAGTGCAGGACCTTTGGAACAGGCAGCTTTCCTTCCAGCCATAGCATCATGTCCTTTTC
CCGTTCCACATCATAGGTGGTCCCTTTATACCGGCTGTCCGTCATTTTTAAATATAGGTTTTCATTTTCT
CCCACCAGCTTATATACCTTAGCAGGAGACATTCCTTCCGTATCTTTTACGCAGCGGTATTTTTCGATCA
GTTTTTTCAATTCCGGTGATATTCTCATTTTAGCCATTTATTATTTCCTTCCTCTTTTCTACAGTATTTA
AAGATACCCCAAGAAGCTAATTATAACAAGACGAACTCCAATTCACTGTTCCTTGCATTCTAAAACCTTA
AATACCAGAAAACAGCTTTTTCAAAGTTGTTTTCAAAGTTGGCGTATAACATAGTATCGACGGAGCCGAT
TTTGAAACCACAATTATGGGTGATGCTGCCAACTTACTGATTTAGTGTATGATGGTGTTTTTGAGGTGCT
CCAGTGGCTTCTGTTTCTATCAGCTGTCCCTCCTGTTCAGCTACTGACGGGGTGGTGCGTAACGGCAAAA
GCACCGCCGGACATCAGCGCTATCTCTGCTCTCACTGCCGTAAAACATGGCAACTGCAGTTCACTTACAC
CGCTTCTCAACCCGGTACGCACCAGAAAATCATTGATATGGCCATGAATGGCGTTGGATGCCGGGCAACA
GCCCGCATTATGGGCGTTGGCCTCAACACGATTTTACGTCACTTAAAAAACTCAGGCCGCAGTCGGTAAC
CTCGCGCATACAGCCGGGCAGTGACGTCATCGTCTGCGCGGAAATGGACGAACAGTGGGGCTATGTCGGG
GCTAAATCGCGCCAGCGCTGGCTGTTTTACGCGTATGACAGTCTCCGGAAGACGGTTGTTGCGCACGTAT
TCGGTGAACGCACTATGGCGACGCTGGGGCGTCTTATGAGCCTGCTGTCACCCTTTGACGTGGTGATATG
GATGACGGATGGCTGGCCGCTGTATGAATCCCGCCTGAAGGGAAAGCTGCACGTAATCAGCAAGCGATAT
ACGCAGCGAATTGAGCGGCATAACCTGAATCTGAGGCAGCACCTGGCACGGCTGGGACGGAAGTCGCTGT
CGTTCTCAAAATCGGTGGAGCTGCATGACAAAGTCATCGGGCATTATCTGAACATAAAACACTATCAATA
AGTTGGAGTCATTACCCAATTATGATAGAATTTACAAGCTATAAGGTTATTGTCCTGGGTTTCAAGCATT
AGTCCATGCAAGTTTTTATGCTTTGCCCATTCTATAGATATATTGATAAGCGCGCTGCCTATGCCTTGCC
CCCTGAAATCCTTACATACGGCGATATCTTCTATATAAAAGATATATTATCTTATCAGTATTGTCAATAT
ATTCAAGGCAATCTGCCTCCTCATCCTCTTCATCCTCTTCGTCTTGGTAGCTTTTTAAATATGGCGCTTC
ATAGAGTAATTCTGTAAAGGTCCAATTCTCGTTTTCATACCTCGGTATAATCTTACCTATCACCTCAAAT
GGTTCGCTGGGTTTATCGCACCCCCGAACACGAGCACGGCACCCGCGACCACTATGCCAAGAATGCCCAA
GGTAAAAATTGCCGGCCCCGCCATGAAGTCCGTGAATGCCCCGACGGCCGAAGTGAAGGGCAGGCCGCCA
CCCAGGCCGCCGCCCTCACTGCCCGGCACCTGGTCGCTGAATGTCGATGCCAGCACCTGCGGCACGTCAA
TGCTTCCGGGCGTCGCGCTCGGGCTGATCGCCCATCCCGTTACTGCCCCGATCCCGGCAATGGCAAGGAC
TGCCAGCGCTGCCATTTTTGGGGTGAGGCCGTTCGCGGCCGAGGGGCGCAGCCCCTGGGGGGATGGGAGG
CCCGCGTTAGCGGGCCGGGAGGGTTCGAGAAGGGGGGGCACCCCCCTTCGGCGTGCGCGGTCACGCGCAC
AGGGCGCAGCCCTGGTTAAAAACAAGGTTTATAAATATTGGTTTAAAAGCAGGTTAAAAGACAGGTTAGC
GGTGGCCGAAAAACGGGCGGAAACCCTTGCAAATGCTGGATTTTCTGCCTGTGGACAGCCCCTCAAATGT
CAATAGGTGCGCCCCTCATCTGTCAGCACTCTGCCCCTCAAGTGTCAAGGATCGCGCCCCTCATCTGTCA
GTAGTCGCGCCCCTCAAGTGTCAATACCGCAGGGCACTTATCCCCAGGCTTGTCCACATCATCTGTGGGA
AACTCGCGTAAAATCAGGCGTTTTCGCCGATTTGCGAGGCTGGCCAGCTCCACGTCGCCGGCCGAAATCG
AGCCTGCCCCTCATCTGTCAACGCCGCGCCGGGTGAGTCGGCCCCTCAAGTGTCAACGTCCGCCCCTCAT
CTGTCAGTGAGGGCCAAGTTTTCCGCGAGGTATCCACAACGCCGGCGGCCGCGGTGTCTCGCACACGGCT
TCGACGGCGTTTCTGGCGCGTTTGCAGGGCCATAGACGGCCGCCAGCCCAGCGGCGAGGGCAACCAGCCC
GGTGAGCGTCGGAAAGGCGC
Features (pLannotate 1.2.2; 36 found; start..end, strand, type, name):
      3..89      -  CDS            traI (fragment): TRAI6_ECOLX - Experimental evidence at protein level: Swiss-Prot protein existence level 1. The initiation process of transfer DNA synthesis requires the interaction of at least three plasmid-specific components (TraH, I, and J) at the transfer origin resulting in the assembly of a specialised nucleoprotein complex - the relaxosome. Site- and strand-specific cleavage at the transfer origin is dependent on TraI and TraJ. From Escherichia coli.
    127..498     -  CDS            traJ: oriT-recognizing protein; traJ
    531..640     -  oriT           oriT: incP origin of transfer
    772..962     +  rep_origin     ori (fragment): high-copy-number ColE1/pMB1/pBR322/pUC origin of replication
   1321..1971    -  CDS            TetR: tetracycline resistance regulatory protein; tetR
   2077..2326    +  CDS            TcR (fragment): tetracycline efflux protein; tetA; confers resistance to tetracycline
   2436..2460    -  misc_feature   RB T-DNA repeat: right border repeat from nopaline C58 T-DNA
   2490..2508    +  misc_feature   MCS (fragment): pUC18/19 multiple cloning site
   2559..2904    +  promoter       CaMV 35S promoter: strong constitutive promoter from cauliflower mosaic virus
   2856..2902    +  promoter       minimal CaMV 35S promoter: minimal 35S promoter from cauliflower mosaic virus
   2914..2932    -  misc_feature   MCS (fragment): pUC18/19 multiple cloning site
   2943..3458    +  CDS            P19_TBSVC: Experimental evidence at protein level: Swiss-Prot protein existence level 1. Acts as a suppressor of RNA-mediated gene silencing, also known as post-transcriptional gene silencing (PTGS), a mechanism of plant viral defense that limits the accumulation of viral RNAs. Binds to short interfering RNAs (siRNAs) with high affinity. Acts as a molecular caliper to specifically select siRNAs based on the length of the duplex region of the RNA (By similarity). From Tomato bushy stunt virus (strain Cherry) (TBSV).
   3531..3707    +  polyA_signal   CaMV poly(A) signal: cauliflower mosaic virus polyadenylation signal
   4210..4551    +  promoter       CaMV 35S promoter: strong constitutive promoter from cauliflower mosaic virus
   4562..4586    +  protein_bind   attB1: mutant version of attB; recombination site for the Gateway® BP reaction BP Clonase™
   4598..7036    +  CDS            ARF4: ARFD_ARATH - Experimental evidence at protein level: Swiss-Prot protein existence level 1. Auxin response factors (ARFs) are transcriptional factors that bind specifically to the DNA sequence 5'-TGTCTC-3' found in the auxin-responsive promoter elements (AuxREs). Could act as transcriptional activator or repressor. Formation of heterodimers with Aux/IAA proteins may alter their ability to modulate early auxin response genes expression. From Arabidopsis thaliana (Mouse-ear cress).
   7044..7068    -  protein_bind   attB2: mutant version of attB; recombination site for the Gateway® BP reaction BP Clonase™
   7097..7186    +  CDS            3xHA: three tandem HA epitope tags
   7220..7472    +  terminator     NOS terminator: nopaline synthase terminator and poly(A) signal
   7901..8153    -  terminator     NOS terminator: nopaline synthase terminator and poly(A) signal
   8177..8605    -  CDS            nos (fragment): DHNO_AGRT7 - Protein inferred from homology: Swiss-Prot protein existence level 3. From Agrobacterium tumefaciens (strain T37).
   8621..9646    -  CDS            HygR: aminoglycoside phosphotransferase from E. coli; aph(4)-Ia; confers resistance to hygromycin
   9656..10000   -  promoter       CaMV 35S promoter: strong constitutive promoter from cauliflower mosaic virus
   9657..9703    -  promoter       minimal CaMV 35S promoter: minimal 35S promoter from cauliflower mosaic virus
  10138..10293   +  CDS            lacZα (fragment) (sequence partly withheld): LacZα fragment of β-galactosidase; lacZ fragment
  10291..10591   +  rep_origin     M13 ori (fragment) (sequence partly withheld): M13 bacteriophage origin of replication; arrow indicates direction of (+) strand synthesis
  10592..10722   +  CDS            lacI (fragment): lac repressor; lacI; The lac repressor binds to the lac operator to inhibit transcription in E. coli. This inhibition can be relieved by adding lactose or isopropyl-β-D-thiogalactopyranoside (IPTG).
  10776..10800   -  misc_feature   LB T-DNA repeat: left border repeat from nopaline C58 T-DNA
  12257..12376   -  CDS            tetR (fragment): TETR1_ECOLX - Experimental evidence at protein level: Swiss-Prot protein existence level 1. TetR is the repressor of the tetracycline resistance element; its N-terminal region forms a helix-turn-helix structure and binds DNA. Binding of tetracycline to TetR reduces the repressor affinity for the tetracycline resistance gene (tetA) promoter operator sites. From Escherichia coli.
  12396..13544   -  CDS            trfA: trans-acting replication protein that binds to and activates oriV
  13843..14637   -  CDS            KanR: aminoglycoside phosphotransferase; aphA-3; confers resistance to kanamycin
  14829..15596   +  mobile_element IS1: prokaryotic transposable element IS1
  15605..15754   -  CDS            satA (fragment): STA_BACSU - Also known as yyaR. Experimental evidence at protein level: Swiss-Prot protein existence level 1. Involved in resistance to streptothricin, a broad-spectrum antibiotic produced by streptomycetes. Detoxifies streptothricin via acetylation of the beta amino group of the first beta-lysyl moiety of streptothricin. From Bacillus subtilis (strain 168).
  15753..15947   -  CDS            satA (fragment): STA_BACSU - Also known as yyaR. Experimental evidence at protein level: Swiss-Prot protein existence level 1. Involved in resistance to streptothricin, a broad-spectrum antibiotic produced by streptomycetes. Detoxifies streptothricin via acetylation of the beta amino group of the first beta-lysyl moiety of streptothricin. From Bacillus subtilis (strain 168).
  15950..16225   -  CDS            klaC (fragment): KLAC_ECOLX - Also known as telB. Protein predicted: Swiss-Prot protein existence level 4. Belongs to the kla operon, which is associated with cryptic tellurite resistance, and IncW plasmid fertility inhibition. From Escherichia coli.
  16289..16920   -  rep_origin     oriV: incP origin of replication
