[The description below was written by a language model from this plasmid's Addgene catalogue record and pLannotate feature annotations shown in this document.]
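Description:
pGWB14-LYX027 is a binary T-DNA plant expression vector built on the pGWB14 backbone, intended for Agrobacterium-mediated transient or stable expression of a Nicotiana benthamiana transcription factor. The backbone carries broad-host-range IncP replication functions (oriV with the trfA replication protein) along with oriT and traJ for mobilisation. These allow low-copy maintenance in both E. coli and Agrobacterium. Bacterial selection is by kanamycin (KanR). The remaining backbone annotations are remnants, including an IS1 element and fragments of tetracycline-resistance, ColE1 origin, lacZα and lacI sequences.

Three expression units lie between the nopaline-type right and left border repeats. The main cassette places the insert, Niben101Scf13690g01010.1, under a CaMV 35S promoter. The coding region is flanked by attB1 and attB2 Gateway sites, although the record lists Gibson assembly as the cloning method. It is followed in frame by a 3xHA epitope and a NOS terminator, giving a C-terminally HA-tagged protein. The automated annotation matches this coding region to Arabidopsis ARF4, which suggests the insert is an auxin response factor homologue, but the catalogue entry does not name the family. Next to the right border, a second 35S promoter drives the tomato bushy stunt virus P19 silencing suppressor with a CaMV poly(A) signal. P19 binds siRNAs and typically boosts transgene accumulation in agroinfiltrated leaves. This cassette is not mentioned in the catalogue fields. The third unit, in the opposite orientation, is a 35S-driven hygromycin phosphotransferase gene with a NOS terminator, used to select stably transformed plants.

The HA tag allows immunodetection or immunoprecipitation of the expressed factor. The record does not specify any downstream application.
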