Addgene plasmid #126245: pGWB14-LYX027
Purpose: With a Nicotiana benthamiana transcription factor in PGWB14 backbone, for Agrobacterium mediated transient or stable expression corresponding transcription factor fused with a C-terminal HA tag.
Depositing lab: Silin Zhong. Depositing organization: Chinese University of Hong Kong.
Backbone
  Vector backbone: pGWB14
  Vector type: Plant Expression
  Selectable markers: Hygromycin
Growth in bacteria
  Bacterial resistance: Kanamycin, 50 μg/mL
  Growth temperature: 37°C
  Growth strain: DH5alpha
  Copy number: Low Copy
Gene/Insert
  Gene/Insert name: Niben101Scf13690g01010.1
  Species: Nicotiana benthamiana
  Promoter: CaMV 35S
  Tag / fusion protein: HA (C terminal on insert)
  Cloning method: Gibson Cloning
Terms and licenses: Academic/Nonprofit Terms; Industry Terms: Not Available to Industry
How to cite: pGWB14-LYX027 was a gift from Silin Zhong (Addgene plasmid # 126245 ; http://n2t.net/addgene:126245 ; RRID:Addgene_126245)
